Addgene plasmid #216014: AA034
Purpose: Fragmid fragment: (Cas protein) deactivated Cas
Depositing lab: John Doench. Depositing organization: Broad Institute. Publication: Modular vector assembly enables rapid assessment of emerging CRISPR technologies. McGee AV, Liu YV, Griffith AL, Szegletes ZM, Wen B, Kraus C, Miller NW, Steger RJ, Escude Velasco B, Bosch JA, Zirin JD, Viswanatha R, Sontheimer EJ, Goodale A, Greene MA, Green TM, Doench JG. Cell Genom. 2024 Mar 13;4(3):100519. doi: 10.1016/j.xgen.2024.100519. PubMed 38484704.
Backbone
  Vector backbone: pUC57-Kan
  Vector type: CRISPR ; Fragment
Growth in bacteria
  Bacterial resistance: Kanamycin, 50 μg/mL
  Growth temperature: 37°C
  Growth strain: DH5alpha
  Copy number: Unknown
Gene/Insert
  Gene/Insert name: dCas9-SpG_v1.1 [Sp]
  Species: Streptococcus pyogenes
  Cloning method: Unknown
Resource information
  A portion of this plasmid was derived from a plasmid made by: Genscript ID: U9799GC010-10
Terms and licenses: Academic/Nonprofit Terms; Industry Terms: Not Available to Industry
Depositor comments: Please visit https://www.biorxiv.org/content/10.1101/2023.10.25.564061v1 for bioRxiv preprint.
How to cite: AA034 was a gift from John Doench (Addgene plasmid # 216014 ; http://n2t.net/addgene:216014 ; RRID:Addgene_216014)
