[The description below was written by a language model from this plasmid's Addgene catalogue record and pLannotate feature annotations shown in this document.]
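Description:
AA034 is a Fragmid "fragment" plasmid, one of a set of modular parts meant to be combined into complete CRISPR vectors rather than used as a finished expression construct. It is built on the pUC57-Kan cloning backbone (about 6.7 kb in the sequenced record) and is maintained in E. coli through a high-copy ColE1/pUC-type origin, with selection by a kanamycin resistance gene (aph(3')-Ia). The remaining annotated elements are backbone remnants: partial bom, rop and lacI sequences, plus a lac promoter, operator, CAP binding site and a lacZα fragment that flank the insertion site. These lac elements lie on the opposite strand from the insert.

The payload occupies the Cas protein slot of the system and is named dCas9-SpG_v1.1, derived from Streptococcus pyogenes. The feature table identifies a roughly 4.1 kb open reading frame matching catalytically dead Cas9. The annotation's generic description of that feature cites inactivating substitutions in the RuvC (D10A) and HNH domains, which leave an RNA-guided DNA-binding protein that cannot cut. The "SpG" designation refers to an engineered Cas9 variant with relaxed PAM requirements (NGN rather than NGG), although the specific substitutions are not itemised in the record. No eukaryotic promoter, terminator, nuclear localisation signal, tag or effector domain is annotated, which fits a coding module designed to receive such parts from other fragments during assembly. The record lists the cloning method as unknown, and no assembly sites are annotated. Once joined with promoter, effector and guide modules in a destination vector, a nuclease-dead, PAM-relaxed Cas9 of this kind would typically serve as a programmable targeting scaffold for applications such as CRISPR interference, activation or other fusion-based approaches.
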