Features (pLannotate 1.2.2; 10 found; start..end, strand, type, name):
    137..236     +  misc_feature   bom (fragment): basis of mobility region from pBR322
    242..399     -  CDS            lacZα (fragment): LacZα fragment of β-galactosidase; lacZ fragment
    445..4544    +  CDS            dCas9 (fragment): catalytically dead mutant of the Cas9 endonuclease from the Streptococcus pyogenes Type II CRISPR/Cas system RNA-guided DNA-binding protein that lacks endonuclease activity due to the D10A mutation in the RuvC catalytic domain and the N863A mutation in the HNH catalytic domain
   4641..4657    -  protein_bind   lac operator: The lac repressor binds to the lac operator to inhibit transcription in E. coli. This inhibition can be relieved by adding lactose or isopropyl-β-D-thiogalactopyranoside (IPTG). lac repressor encoded by lacI
   4665..4695    -  promoter       lac promoter: promoter for the E. coli lac operon
   4710..4731    -  protein_bind   CAP binding site: CAP binding activates transcription in the presence of cAMP. E. coli catabolite activator protein
   4744..4836    -  CDS            lacI (fragment): lac repressor; lacI; The lac repressor binds to the lac operator to inhibit transcription in E. coli. This inhibition can be relieved by adding lactose or isopropyl-β-D-thiogalactopyranoside (IPTG).
   5019..5607    -  rep_origin     ori: high-copy-number ColE1/pMB1/pBR322/pUC origin of replication
   5785..6594    -  CDS            KanR: aminoglycoside phosphotransferase; aph(3')-Ia; confers resistance to kanamycin in bacteria or G418 (Geneticin®) in eukaryotes
   6701..35      +  CDS            rop (fragment) (across the origin): Rop protein, which maintains plasmids at low copy number; rop
>Addgene plasmid #216014 | AA034 | addgene full sequence | sequence record 431500 | Addgene NGS Result
TCGCGCGTTTCGGTGATGACGGTGAAAACCTCTGACACATGCAGCTCCCGGAGACGGTCACAGCTTGTCT
GTAAGCGGATGCCGGGAGCAGACAAGCCCGTCAGGGCGCGTCAGCGGGTGTTGGCGGGTGTCGGGGCTGG
CTTAACTATGCGGCATCAGAGCAGATTGTACTGAGAGTGCACCATATGCGGTGTGAAATACCGCACAGAT
GCGTAAGGAGAAAATACCGCATCAGGCGCCATTCGCCATTCAGGCTGCGCAACTGTTGGGAAGGGCGATC
GGTGCGGGCCTCTTCGCTATTACGCCAGCTGGCGAAAGGGGGATGTGCTGCAAGGCGATTAAGTTGGGTA
ACGCCAGGGTTTTCCCAGTCACGACGTTGTAAAACGACGGCCAGAGAATTCGAGCTCGGTACCTCGCGAA
TACATCTAGATGAAGACTGGCAGCGACAAGAAGTACAGCATCGGCCTGGCCATCGGCACCAACTCTGTGG
GCTGGGCCGTGATCACCGACGAGTACAAGGTGCCCAGCAAGAAATTCAAGGTGCTGGGCAACACCGACCG
GCACAGCATCAAGAAGAACCTGATCGGAGCCCTGCTGTTCGACAGCGGCGAAACAGCCGAGGCCACCCGG
CTGAAGAGAACCGCCAGAAGAAGATACACCAGACGGAAGAACCGGATCTGCTATCTGCAAGAGATCTTCA
GCAACGAGATGGCCAAGGTGGACGACAGCTTCTTCCACAGACTGGAAGAGTCCTTCCTGGTGGAAGAGGA
TAAGAAGCACGAGCGGCACCCCATCTTCGGCAACATCGTGGACGAGGTGGCCTACCACGAGAAGTACCCC
ACCATCTACCACCTGAGAAAGAAACTGGTGGACAGCACCGACAAGGCCGACCTGCGGCTGATCTATCTGG
CCCTGGCCCACATGATCAAGTTCCGGGGCCACTTCCTGATCGAGGGCGACCTGAACCCCGACAACAGCGA
CGTGGACAAGCTGTTCATCCAGCTGGTGCAGACCTACAACCAGCTGTTCGAGGAAAACCCCATCAACGCT
AGCGGCGTGGACGCCAAGGCCATCCTGTCTGCCAGACTGAGCAAGAGCAGACGGCTGGAAAATCTGATCG
CCCAGCTGCCCGGCGAGAAGAAGAATGGCCTGTTCGGCAACCTGATTGCCCTGAGCCTGGGCCTGACCCC
CAACTTCAAGAGCAACTTCGACCTGGCCGAGGATGCCAAACTGCAGCTGAGCAAGGACACCTACGACGAC
GACCTGGACAACCTGCTGGCCCAGATCGGCGACCAGTACGCCGACCTGTTTCTGGCCGCCAAGAACCTGT
CCGACGCCATCCTGCTGAGCGACATCCTGAGAGTGAACACCGAGATCACCAAGGCCCCCCTGAGCGCCTC
TATGATCAAGAGATACGACGAGCACCACCAGGACCTGACCCTGCTGAAAGCTCTCGTGCGGCAGCAGCTG
CCTGAGAAGTACAAAGAGATTTTCTTCGACCAGAGCAAGAACGGCTACGCCGGCTACATTGACGGCGGAG
CCAGCCAGGAAGAGTTCTACAAGTTCATCAAGCCCATCCTGGAAAAGATGGACGGCACCGAGGAACTGCT
CGTGAAGCTGAACAGAGAGGACCTGCTGCGGAAGCAGCGGACCTTCGACAACGGCAGCATCCCCCACCAG
ATCCACCTGGGAGAGCTGCACGCCATTCTGCGGCGGCAGGAAGATTTTTACCCATTCCTGAAGGACAACC
GGGAAAAGATCGAGAAGATCCTGACCTTCCGCATCCCCTACTACGTGGGCCCTCTGGCCAGGGGAAACAG
CAGATTCGCCTGGATGACCAGAAAGAGCGAGGAAACCATCACCCCCTGGAACTTCGAGGAAGTGGTGGAC
AAGGGCGCTTCCGCCCAGAGCTTCATCGAGCGGATGACCAACTTCGATAAGAACCTGCCCAACGAGAAGG
TGCTGCCCAAGCACAGCCTGCTGTACGAGTACTTCACCGTGTATAACGAGCTGACCAAAGTGAAATACGT
GACCGAGGGAATGAGAAAGCCCGCCTTCCTGAGCGGCGAGCAGAAAAAGGCCATCGTGGACCTGCTGTTC
AAGACCAACCGGAAAGTGACCGTGAAGCAGCTGAAAGAGGACTACTTCAAGAAAATCGAGTGCTTCGACT
CCGTGGAAATCTCCGGCGTGGAAGATCGGTTCAACGCCTCCCTGGGCACATACCACGATCTGCTGAAAAT
TATCAAGGACAAGGACTTCCTGGACAATGAGGAAAACGAGGACATTCTGGAAGATATCGTGCTGACCCTG
ACACTGTTTGAGGACAGAGAGATGATCGAGGAACGGCTGAAAACCTATGCCCACCTGTTCGACGACAAAG
TGATGAAGCAGCTGAAGCGGCGGAGATACACCGGCTGGGGCAGGCTGAGCCGGAAGCTGATCAACGGCAT
CCGGGACAAGCAGTCCGGCAAGACAATCCTGGATTTCCTGAAGTCCGACGGCTTCGCCAACAGAAACTTC
ATGCAGCTGATCCACGACGACAGCCTGACCTTTAAAGAGGACATCCAGAAAGCCCAGGTGTCCGGCCAGG
GCGATAGCCTGCACGAGCACATTGCCAATCTGGCCGGCAGCCCCGCCATTAAGAAGGGCATCCTGCAGAC
AGTGAAGGTGGTGGACGAGCTCGTGAAAGTGATGGGCCGGCACAAGCCCGAGAACATCGTGATCGAAATG
GCCAGAGAGAACCAGACCACCCAGAAGGGACAGAAGAACAGCCGCGAGAGAATGAAGCGGATCGAAGAGG
GCATCAAAGAGCTGGGCAGCCAGATCCTGAAAGAACACCCAGTGGAAAACACCCAGCTGCAGAACGAGAA
GCTGTACCTGTACTACCTGCAGAATGGGCGGGATATGTACGTGGACCAGGAACTGGACATCAACCGGCTG
TCCGACTACGATGTGGACCATATCGTGCCTCAGAGCTTTCTGAAGGACGACTCCATCGACAACAAGGTGC
TGACCAGAAGCGACAAGGCCCGGGGCAAGAGCGACAACGTGCCCTCCGAAGAGGTCGTGAAGAAGATGAA
GAACTACTGGCGGCAGCTGCTGAACGCCAAGCTGATTACCCAGAGAAAGTTCGACAATCTGACCAAGGCC
GAGAGAGGCGGCCTGAGCGAACTGGATAAGGCCGGCTTCATCAAGAGACAGCTGGTGGAAACCCGGCAGA
TCACAAAGCACGTGGCACAGATCCTGGACTCCCGGATGAACACTAAGTACGACGAGAATGACAAGCTGAT
CCGGGAAGTGAAAGTGATCACCCTGAAGTCCAAGCTGGTGTCCGATTTCCGGAAGGATTTCCAGTTTTAC
AAAGTGCGCGAGATCAACAACTACCACCACGCCCACGACGCCTACCTGAACGCCGTCGTGGGAACCGCCC
TGATCAAAAAGTACCCTAAGCTGGAAAGCGAGTTCGTGTACGGCGACTACAAGGTGTACGACGTGCGGAA
GATGATCGCCAAGAGCGAGCAGGAAATCGGCAAGGCTACCGCCAAGTACTTCTTCTACAGCAACATCATG
AACTTTTTCAAGACCGAGATTACCCTGGCCAACGGCGAGATCCGGAAGCGGCCTCTGATCGAGACAAACG
GCGAAACCGGGGAGATCGTGTGGGATAAGGGCCGGGATTTTGCCACCGTGCGGAAAGTGCTGAGCATGCC
CCAAGTGAATATCGTGAAAAAGACCGAGGTGCAGACAGGCGGCTTCAGCAAAGAGTCTATCCTGCCCAAG
AGGAACAGCGATAAGCTGATCGCCAGAAAGAAGGACTGGGACCCTAAGAAGTACGGCGGCTTCCTGTGGC
CCACCGTGGCCTATTCTGTGCTGGTGGTGGCCAAAGTGGAAAAGGGCAAGTCCAAGAAACTGAAGAGTGT
GAAAGAGCTGCTGGGGATCACCATCATGGAAAGAAGCAGCTTCGAGAAGAATCCCATCGACTTTCTGGAA
GCCAAGGGCTACAAAGAAGTGAAAAAGGACCTGATCATCAAGCTGCCTAAGTACTCCCTGTTCGAGCTGG
AAAACGGCCGGAAGAGAATGCTGGCCTCTGCCAAGCAGCTGCAGAAGGGAAACGAACTGGCCCTGCCCTC
CAAATATGTGAACTTCCTGTACCTGGCCAGCCACTATGAGAAGCTGAAGGGCTCCCCCGAGGATAATGAG
CAGAAACAGCTGTTTGTGGAACAGCACAAGCACTACCTGGACGAGATCATCGAGCAGATCAGCGAGTTCT
CCAAGAGAGTGATCCTGGCCGACGCTAATCTGGACAAAGTGCTGTCCGCCTACAACAAGCACCGGGATAA
GCCCATCAGAGAGCAGGCCGAGAATATCATCCACCTGTTTACCCTGACCAATCTGGGAGCCCCTGCCGCC
TTCAAGTACTTTGACACCACCATCGACCGGAAGCAGTACAGAAGCACCAAAGAGGTGCTGGACGCCACCC
TGATCCACCAGAGCATCACCGGCCTGTACGAGACACGAATCGATTTGTCTCAGCTGGGAGGCGATGGGTC
CAAGTCTTCATCGGATCCCGGGCCCGTCGACTGCAGAGGCCTGCATGCAAGCTTGGTGTAATCATGGTCA
TAGCTGTTTCCTGTGTGAAATTGTTATCCGCTCACAATTCCACACAACATACGAGCCGGAAGCATAAAGT
GTAAAGCCTGGGGTGCCTAATGAGTGAGCTAACTCACATTAATTGCGTTGCGCTCACTGCCCGCTTTCCA
GTCGGGAAACCTGTCGTGCCAGCTGCATTAATGAATCGGCCAACGCGCGGGGAGAGGCGGTTTGCGTATT
GGGCGCTCTTCCGCTTCCTCGCTCACTGACTCGCTGCGCTCGGTCGTTCGGCTGCGGCGAGCGGTATCAG
CTCACTCAAAGGCGGTAATACGGTTATCCACAGAATCAGGGGATAACGCAGGAAAGAACATGTGAGCAAA
AGGCCAGCAAAAGGCCAGGAACCGTAAAAAGGCCGCGTTGCTGGCGTTTTTCCATAGGCTCCGCCCCCCT
GACGAGCATCACAAAAATCGACGCTCAAGTCAGAGGTGGCGAAACCCGACAGGACTATAAAGATACCAGG
CGTTTCCCCCTGGAAGCTCCCTCGTGCGCTCTCCTGTTCCGACCCTGCCGCTTACCGGATACCTGTCCGC
CTTTCTCCCTTCGGGAAGCGTGGCGCTTTCTCATAGCTCACGCTGTAGGTATCTCAGTTCGGTGTAGGTC
GTTCGCTCCAAGCTGGGCTGTGTGCACGAACCCCCCGTTCAGCCCGACCGCTGCGCCTTATCCGGTAACT
ATCGTCTTGAGTCCAACCCGGTAAGACACGACTTATCGCCACTGGCAGCAGCCACTGGTAACAGGATTAG
CAGAGCGAGGTATGTAGGCGGTGCTACAGAGTTCTTGAAGTGGTGGCCTAACTACGGCTACACTAGAAGA
ACAGTATTTGGTATCTGCGCTCTGCTGAAGCCAGTTACCTTCGGAAAAAGAGTTGGTAGCTCTTGATCCG
GCAAACAAACCACCGCTGGTAGCGGTGGTTTTTTTGTTTGCAAGCAGCAGATTACGCGCAGAAAAAAAGG
ATCTCAAGAAGATCCTTTGATCTTTTCTACGGGGTCTGACGCTCAGTGGAACGAAAACTCACGTTAAGGG
ATTTTGGTCATGAGATTATCAAAAAGGATCTTCACCTAGATCCTTTTAAATTAAAAATGAAGTTTTAAAT
CAAGCCCAATCTGAATAATGTTACAACCAATTAACCAATTCTGATTAGAAAAACTCATCGAGCATCAAAT
GAAACTGCAATTTATTCATATCAGGATTATCAATACCATATTTTTGAAAAAGCCGTTTCTGTAATGAAGG
AGAAAACTCACCGAGGCAGTTCCATAGGATGGCAAGATCCTGGTATCGGTCTGCGATTCCGACTCGTCCA
ACATCAATACAACCTATTAATTTCCCCTCGTCAAAAATAAGGTTATCAAGTGAGAAATCACCATGAGTGA
CGACTGAATCCGGTGAGAATGGCAAAAGTTTATGCATTTCTTTCCAGACTTGTTCAACAGGCCAGCCATT
ACGCTCGTCATCAAAATCACTCGCATCAACCAAACCGTTATTCATTCGTGATTGCGCCTGAGCGAGACGA
AATACGCGATCGCTGTTAAAAGGACAATTACAAACAGGAATCGAATGCAACCGGCGCAGGAACACTGCCA
GCGCATCAACAATATTTTCACCTGAATCAGGATATTCTTCTAATACCTGGAATGCTGTTTTTCCGGGGAT
CGCAGTGGTGAGTAACCATGCATCATCAGGAGTACGGATAAAATGCTTGATGGTCGGAAGAGGCATAAAT
TCCGTCAGCCAGTTTAGTCTGACCATCTCATCTGTAACATCATTGGCAACGCTACCTTTGCCATGTTTCA
GAAACAACTCTGGCGCATCGGGCTTCCCATACAAGCGATAGATTGTCGCACCTGATTGCCCGACATTATC
GCGAGCCCATTTATACCCATATAAATCAGCATCCATGTTGGAATTTAATCGCGGCCTCGACGTTTCCCGT
TGAATATGGCTCATAACACCCCTTGTATTACTGTTTATGTAAGCAGACAGTTTTATTGTTCATGATGATA
TATTTTTATCTTGTGCAATGTAACATCAGAGATTTTGAGACACGGGCCAGAGCTGCA
